Addgene plasmid #130199: pRDAX-VALENTIA-018 NLSNoLS-Eos//BsaI
Purpose: EMMA Kit # 1000000119 extension
Depositing lab: Gary Lewin. Depositing organization: Max-Delbrueck-Centrum fuer Molekulare Medizin (MDC).
Backbone
  Vector backbone: custom built
  Vector type: Synthetic Biology
Growth in bacteria
  Bacterial resistance: Ampicillin, 100 μg/mL
  Growth temperature: 37°C
  Growth strain: DH5alpha
  Copy number: High Copy
Gene/Insert
  Gene/Insert name: NLSNoLS-Eos
  Species: M. musculus (mouse)
  Cloning method: Restriction Enzyme; 5′ cloning site unknown (unknown if destroyed); 3′ cloning site unknown (unknown if destroyed)
Terms and licenses: Academic/Nonprofit Terms; Industry Terms: Not Available to Industry
How to cite: pRDAX-VALENTIA-018 NLSNoLS-Eos//BsaI was a gift from Gary Lewin (Addgene plasmid # 130199 ; http://n2t.net/addgene:130199 ; RRID:Addgene_130199)
