[The description below was written by a language model from this plasmid's Addgene catalogue record and pLannotate feature annotations shown in this document.]
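Description:
pRDAX-VALENTIA-018 NLSNoLS-Eos//BsaI is a small (about 4.3 kb) synthetic-biology plasmid on a custom-built backbone, deposited as an extension to the EMMA modular mammalian assembly kit. It is maintained in E. coli at high copy through a ColE1/pUC-type origin and selected with ampicillin. In the annotated sequence the β-lactamase gene is driven by the cat promoter. The origin and marker are flanked by phage T3Te and T7Te terminators and the bidirectional tonB terminator. This arrangement is typical of designed modular backbones, as it insulates the bacterial maintenance functions from transcription in the neighbouring cargo region.

The payload is a mammalian expression unit. A CMV enhancer fused to the chicken β-actin promoter (a CAG-style strong constitutive promoter) sits upstream of an Eos-family fluorescent protein coding sequence, which the annotation tool matched to the mEosFP-M159A variant, and an SV40 polyadenylation signal follows it. The insert name indicates that Eos is fused to a nuclear localisation signal and a nucleolar localisation signal, which would direct the fluorescent protein to the nucleus and nucleolus. These targeting peptides are not annotated separately in the feature table, so their position relative to Eos is not documented. The record lists the insert species as mouse, which may refer to the localisation sequences, since Eos itself derives from the coral Lobophyllia hemprichii.

The "//BsaI" suffix suggests a connection with BsaI-based Golden Gate assembly, as used in EMMA-type cloning, but the record does not annotate the sites and lists the cloning sites as unknown. Roughly 800 bp between the poly(A) signal and the T3Te terminator is unannotated. No use beyond extending the kit is stated, though the design fits a nuclear/nucleolar fluorescent marker.
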