Features (pLannotate 1.2.2; 10 found; start..end, strand, type, name):
    158..537     +  enhancer       CMV enhancer: human cytomegalovirus immediate early enhancer
    539..814     +  promoter       chicken β-actin promoter: No description available
    930..1604    +  CDS            mEosFP-M159A: mEosFP-M159A is a basic (constitutively fluorescent) green fluorescent protein published in 2011, derived from Lobophyllia hemprichii. It has low acid sensitivity.
   1728..1849    +  polyA_signal   SV40 poly(A) signal: SV40 polyadenylation signal
   2650..2679    +  terminator     T3Te terminator: phage T3 early transcription terminator
   2701..3288    +  rep_origin     ori: high-copy-number ColE1/pMB1/pBR322/pUC origin of replication
   3300..3327    -  terminator     T7Te terminator: phage T7 early transcription terminator
   3351..4211    -  CDS            AmpR: β-lactamase; bla; confers resistance to ampicillin, carbenicillin, and related antibiotics
   4212..4314    -  promoter       cat promoter: promoter of the E. coli cat gene encoding chloramphenicol acetyltransferase
   4315..2       -  terminator     tonB terminator (across the origin): bidirectional E. coli tonB-P14 transcription terminator
>Addgene plasmid #130199 | pRDAX-VALENTIA-018 NLSNoLS-Eos//BsaI | addgene full sequence | sequence record 273470 | Addgene NGS Result
CTTTCTGCTATGGAGGTCAGGTATGATTTAAAGGTCTCATAGGTCTTGTATTCAGTCTCGCACTTTAGAC
ATGGTCTTCTGCTGCCCGTGGTCCTCTATTCGTCGGATGTTCTGTCGATTCTTCCTGTCTATCTGGACTG
GATCTGATATCATCGTCGACATTGATTATTGACTAGTTATTAATAGTAATCAATTACGGGGTCATTAGTT
CATAGCCCATATATGGAGTTCCGCGTTACATAACTTACGGTAAATGGCCCGCCTGGCTGACCGCCCAACG
ACCCCCGCCCATTGACGTCAATAATGACGTATGTTCCCATAGTAACGCCAATAGGGACTTTCCATTGACG
TCAATGGGTGGAGTATTTACGGTAAACTGCCCACTTGGCAGTACATCAAGTGTATCATATGCCAAGTACG
CCCCCTATTGACGTCAATGACGGTAAATGGCCCGCCTGGCATTATGCCCAGTACATGACCTTATGGGACT
TTCCTACTTGGCAGTACATCTACGTATTAGTCATCGCTATTACCATGGTCGAGGTGAGCCCCACGTTCTG
CTTCACTCTCCCCATCTCCCCCCCCTCCCCACCCCCAATTTTGTATTTATTTATTTTTTAATTATTTTGT
GCAGCGATGGGGGCGGGGGGGGGGGGGGCGCGCGCCAGGCGGGGCGGGGCGGGGSGRGGGGCGGGGCGGG
GCGAGGCGGAGAGGTGCGGCGGCAGCCAATCAGAGCGGCGCGCTCCGAAAGTTTCCTTTTATGGCGAGGC
GGCGGCGGCGGCGGCCCTATAAAAAGCGAAGCGCGCGGCGGGCGGGAGTCGCTGCGTTGGGACGCCACCA
TGAAACGGCCTGCTGCCACCAAGAAAGCAGGACAGGCCAAGAAGAAGAAACGCAGGAGAAGGCGACGTAG
AGGCGGTAGCGGGGGCAGCTCAGCGATCAAACCCGACATGAAGATCAACCTCCGAATGGAAGGCAACGTA
AACGGCCATCACTTCGTGATTGATGGCGATGGCACAGGGAAGCCATTTGAGGGGAAACAAAGCATGGATC
TGGAGGTGAAGGAAGGTGGTCCTCTGCCTTTTGCCTTCGACATACTGACTACAGCCTTTCACTATGGGAA
TCGCGTGTTTGTCGAGTATCCCGACCATATACAGGATTACTTCAAGCAGAGTTTCCCGAAAGGCTATAGC
TGGGAAAGGTCCCTCACATTTGAGGATGGAGGGATTTGCATTGCAAGAAACGACATCACCATGGAAGGAG
ACACCTTCTACAACAAGGTTCGGTTCCATGGGACAAATTTCCCCGCTAATGGTCCTGTGATGCAGAAGAA
AACCCTGAAGTGGGAACCATCCACTGAGAAGATGTACGTGAGAGATGGAGTACTGACGGGTGACATTCAC
GCTGCACTGCTGTTGGAGGGCAATGCCCACTATCGGTGTGATTTTCGCACTACCTACAAGGCCAAAGAGA
AAGGCGTCAAACTCCCTGGATACCACCTTGTCGATCATTGCATCGAGATCCTTTCTCACGACAAGGACTA
CAACAAGGTGAAGCTGTATGAACATGCCGTTGCTCACTCTGGATTGCCAGACAATGCAAGGCGTTCAGGC
TCTGATTAAGGCGCCAGGTACATCTCCAATACGGCGTCTTGCATAGAGAACACGATTAGCACACCGGTTA
CCCACGTGATGCCCGAACGGACCCATGTCATGCCAGAGCGCACTGGTAACTTGTTTATTGCAGCTTATAA
TGGTTACAAATAAAGCAATAGCATCACAAATTTCACAAATAAAGCATTTTTTTCACTGCATTCTAGTTGT
GGTTTGTCCAAACTCATCAATGTATCTTATCATGTCTGTCGTCGAATTCGAGTTGGCGCGCCTGTCATTC
TAAATCTCTCTTTCAGCCTAAAGCTTTTTCCCCGTATCCCCCCAGGTGTCTGCAGGCTCAAAGAGCAGCG
AGAAGCGTTCAGAGGAAAGCGATCCCGTGCCACCTTCCCCGTGCCCGGGCTGTCCCCGCACGCTGCCGGC
TCGGGGATGCGGGGGGAGCGCCGGACCGGAGCGGAGCCCCGGGCGGCTCGCTGCTGCCCCCTAGCGGGGG
AGGGACGTAATTACATCCCTGGGGGCTTTGGGAGGGGGCTGTCCCCGTGAGCTCCCAGGCGCGCCTGTCA
TTCTAAATCTCTCTTTCAGCCTAAAGCTTTTTCCCCGTATCCCCCCAGGTGTCTGCAGGCTCAAAGAGCA
GCGAGAAGCGTTCAGAGGAAAGCGATCCCGTGCCACCTTCCCCGTGCCCGGGCTGTCCCCGCACGCTGCC
GGCTCGGGGATGCGGGGGGAGCGCCGGACCGGAGCGGAGCCCCGGGCGGCTCGCTGCTGCCCCCTAGCGG
GGGAGGGACGTAATTACATCCCTGGGGGCTTTGGGGGGGGGCTGTCCCCGTGAGCTCCCAGGCGCGCCAA
CTCGGTACCTCACCCGATTCTCATCATGGAGACACATCAGGACATCTCCAATACCGCCATGGAAACGCAC
CAAGATGCGACTGCTCTTCTGCCAGTGACGGCATTCGTCTGCAAGATTAACGGCATACAGAAAGAAACGA
TGAGACCCATTCAGGACGAGCCTCAGACTCCAGCGTAACTGGACTGCAATCAACTCACTGGCTCACCTTC
ACGGGTGGGCCTTTCTTCGGTAGAAAATCAAAGGATCTTCTTGAGATCCTTTTTTTCTGCGCGTAATCTG
CTGCTTGCAAACAAAAAAACCACCGCTACCAGCGGTGGTTTGTTTGCCGGATCAAGAGCTACCAACTCTT
TTTCCGAGGTAACTGGCTTCAGCAGAGCGCAGATACCAAATACTGTTCTTCTAGTGTAGCCGTAGTTAGG
CCACCACTTCAAGAACTCTGTAGCACCGCCTACATACCTCGCTCTGCTAATCCTGTTACCAGTGGCTGCT
GCCAGTGGCGATAAGTCGTGTCTTACCGGGTTGGACTCAAGACGATAGTTACCGGATAAGGCGCAGCGGT
CGGGCTGAACGGGGGGTTCGTGCACACAGCCCAGCTTGGAGCGAACGACCTACACCGAACTGAGATACCT
ACAGCGTGAGCTATGAGAAAGCGCCACGCTTCCCGAAGGGAGAAAGGCGGACAGGTATCCGGTAAGCGGC
AGGGTCGGAACAGGAGAGCGCACGAGGGAGCTTCCAGGGGGAAACGCCTGGTATCTTTATAGTCCTGTCG
GGTTTCGCCACCTCTGACTTGAGCATCGATTTTTGTGATGCTCGTCAGGGGGGCGGAGCCTATGGAAAAA
CGCCAGCAACGCAGAAAGGCCCACCCGAAGGTGAGCCAGGTGATTACATTTGGGCCCTCATTACCAATGC
TTAATCAGTGAGGCACCTATCTCAGCGATCTGTCTATTTCGTTCATCCATAGTTGCCTGACTCCCCGTCG
TGTAGATAACTACGATGCGGGAGGGCTTACCATCTGGCCCCAGTGCTGCAATGATACCGCGAGAACCACG
CTCACCGGCTCCAGATTTATCAGCAATAAACCAGCCAGCCGGGAGGGCCGAGCGCAGAAGTGATCCTGCA
ACTTTATCCGCCTCCATCCAGTCTATTAATTGTTGCCGGGAAGCTAGAGTAAGTAGTTCGCCAGTTAATA
GTTTGCGCAACGTTGTTGCCATTGCTACAGGCATCGTGGTGTCACGCTCGTCGTTTGGTATGGCTTCATT
CAGCTCCGGTTCCCAACGATCAAGGCGAGTTACATGATCCCCCATGTTGTGCAAAAAAGCGGTTAGCTCC
TTCGGTCCTCCGATCGTTGCCAGAAGTAAGTTGGCCGCAGTGTTATCACTCATGGTTATGGCAGCACTGC
ATAATTCTCTTACTGTCATGCCATCCGTGAGATGCTTTTCTGTGACTGGTGAGTACTCAACCAAGTCATT
CTGAGAATAGTGTATGCGGCGACCGAGTTGCTCTTGCCCGGCGTCAATACGGGATAATACCGCGCCACAT
AGCAGAACTTTAAAAGTGCTCATCATTGGAAAACGTTCTTCGGGGCGTAAACTCTCAAGGATCTTACCGC
TGTTGAGATCCAGTTCGATGTAACCCACTCGTGCACCCAACTGATCTTCAGCATCTTTTACTTTCACCAG
CGTTTCTGGGTGAGCAAAAACAGGAAGGCAAAATGCCGCAAAAAAGGGAATAAGGGCGACACGGAAATGT
TGAATACTCATTTTAGCTTCCTTAGCTCCTGAAAATCTCGATAACTCAAAAAATACGCCCGGTAGTGATC
TTATTTCATTATGGTGAAAGTTGGAACCTCTTACGTGCCGATCAAGTCAAAAGCCTCCGGTCGGAGGCTT
TTGA
